Addgene plasmid #52264: pSC-PreE2
Purpose: Bacterial expression of GST-tagged TARGET proteins fused to SUMO-E2 with PreScission protease cleavage site linker
Depositing lab: Primo Schaer. Depositing organization: University of Basel. Publication: Versatile Recombinant SUMOylation System for the Production of SUMO-Modified Protein. Weber AR, Schuermann D, Schar P. PLoS One. 2014 Jul 9;9(7):e102157. doi: 10.1371/journal.pone.0102157. eCollection 2014. PubMed 25007328.
Backbone
  Vector backbone: pTXB3
  Backbone manufacturer: New England Biolabs
  Backbone size w/o insert (bp): 6707
  Total vector size (bp): 7083
  Modifications to backbone: GyrA-intein and CBD domain replaced by expression unit with the PreScission cleavage site fused to Ubc9 and GST
  Vector type: Bacterial Expression
Growth in bacteria
  Bacterial resistance: Ampicillin, 100 μg/mL
  Growth temperature: 37°C
  Growth strain: DH5alpha
  Growth instructions: In combination with a second vector for protein expression in BL21(DE3) cells, the selection pressure was reduced by half to 50 mg/L Ampicillin
  Copy number: High Copy
Gene/Insert
  Gene/Insert name: Ubc9 GST fusion (alt names: Ube2l; Ubc9)
  Species: H. sapiens (human)
  Insert size (bp): 1773
  GenBank ID: NM_003336.1
  Entrez Gene: UBE2I (a.k.a. C358B7.1, P18, UBC9)
  Tag / fusion protein: GST (C terminal on insert)
  Cloning method: Restriction Enzyme; 5′ cloning site XhoI (not destroyed); 3′ cloning site BglII (destroyed during cloning)
  Sequencing primers: 5′ TAATACGACTCACTATAGGG; 3′ TGCTAGTTATTGCTCAGCGG
Resource information
  A portion of this plasmid was derived from a plasmid made by: Ubc9 cDNAs was amplified from pGEX-based expression vector kindly gifted by Ronald Hay
Terms and licenses: Academic/Nonprofit Terms; Industry Terms: Not Available to Industry
How to cite: pSC-PreE2 was a gift from Primo Schaer (Addgene plasmid # 52264 ; http://n2t.net/addgene:52264 ; RRID:Addgene_52264)
