[The description below was written by a language model from this plasmid's Addgene catalogue record and pLannotate feature annotations shown in this document.]
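Description:
pSC-PreE2 is a 7,083 bp bacterial expression vector derived from the pTXB3 backbone. The original GyrA intein and chitin-binding domain have been replaced by an expression unit encoding a PreScission protease cleavage site fused to the human SUMO E2 conjugating enzyme Ubc9 (UBE2I) and a C-terminal GST tag. It is propagated in E. coli through a ColE1/pMB1-type origin and selected with ampicillin via the bla gene. The catalogue lists it as high copy, although the feature table also shows a rop gene, which normally moderates copy number. An M13 phage origin, a bom fragment and remnants of the tetracycline resistance gene persist from the parental backbone.

Expression is driven by a T7 promoter with an adjacent lac operator and the T7 gene 10 ribosome binding site. A plasmid-borne lacI gene provides repression that IPTG relieves in hosts supplying T7 RNA polymerase, such as BL21(DE3). Five tandem rrnB T1 terminators sit upstream of the promoter, presumably insulating the cassette from read-through transcription, and a T7 terminator closes the unit.

The annotated reading frames run Ubc9, then Schistosoma japonicum GST. The automated match of Ubc9 to the chicken orthologue reflects the high conservation of this protein, since the record gives the source as human. A short downstream hit to a T7 gene 10B-derived tag is probably incidental.

A target protein is cloned upstream of the cleavage site, giving a target–PreScission–Ubc9–GST fusion. Tethering the E2 to the substrate is intended to promote its SUMOylation when the plasmid is co-expressed with a second, compatible vector; the record does not state what that vector contains. GST allows affinity purification, and PreScission cleavage then releases the target from the Ubc9–GST moiety.
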