Features (pLannotate 1.2.2; 24 found; start..end, strand, type, name):
     67..171     +  promoter       AmpR promoter: bla
    172..1032    +  CDS            AmpR: β-lactamase; bla; confers resistance to ampicillin, carbenicillin, and related antibiotics
   1074..1587    -  rep_origin     M13 ori (sequence partly withheld): M13 bacteriophage origin of replication; arrow indicates direction of (+) strand synthesis
   1698..2286    +  rep_origin     ori: high-copy-number ColE1/pMB1/pBR322/pUC origin of replication
   2463..2553    -  misc_feature   bom (fragment): basis of mobility region from pBR322
   2655..2846    -  CDS            rop: Rop protein, which maintains plasmids at low copy number; rop
   2887..2997    +  CDS            mbeC (fragment): MBEC_ECOLX - Experimental evidence at protein level: Swiss-Prot protein existence level 1. Required for efficient mobilization of ColE1 plasmid and is thus essential to promote the specific transfer of the plasmid during conjugation. Probably functions by inducing DNA bending, helping the MbeA relaxase to melt the DNA around the nic site and cleave the phosphodiester bond. Binds specifically double-stranded DNA (dsDNA) containing the ColE1 oriT but does not recognize the inverted repeat (IR). From Escherichia coli.
   3032..3354    -  CDS            TcR (fragment): tetracycline efflux protein; tet; confers resistance to tetracycline
   3369..3390    -  protein_bind   CAP binding site: CAP binding activates transcription in the presence of cAMP. E. coli catabolite activator protein
   3403..4485    -  CDS            lacI: lac repressor; lacI; The lac repressor binds to the lac operator to inhibit transcription in E. coli. This inhibition can be relieved by adding lactose or isopropyl-β-D-thiogalactopyranoside (IPTG).
   4486..4563    -  promoter       lacI promoter: lacI
   4571..4664    -  CDS            TcR (fragment): tetracycline efflux protein; tet; confers resistance to tetracycline
   4716..4802    +  terminator     rrnB T1 terminator: Escherichia coli rrnB; transcription terminator T1 from the E. coli rrnB gene
   4899..4985    +  terminator     rrnB T1 terminator: Escherichia coli rrnB; transcription terminator T1 from the E. coli rrnB gene
   5082..5168    +  terminator     rrnB T1 terminator: Escherichia coli rrnB; transcription terminator T1 from the E. coli rrnB gene
   5265..5351    +  terminator     rrnB T1 terminator: Escherichia coli rrnB; transcription terminator T1 from the E. coli rrnB gene
   5448..5534    +  terminator     rrnB T1 terminator: Escherichia coli rrnB; transcription terminator T1 from the E. coli rrnB gene
   5669..5687    +  promoter       T7 promoter: promoter for bacteriophage T7 RNA polymerase
   5688..5712    +  protein_bind   lac operator: The lac repressor binds to the lac operator to inhibit transcription in E. coli. This inhibition can be relieved by adding lactose or isopropyl-β-D-thiogalactopyranoside (IPTG). lac repressor encoded by lacI
   5727..5749    +  RBS            RBS: efficient ribosome binding site from bacteriophage T7 gene 10 (Olins and Rangwala, 1989)
   5838..6311    +  CDS            UBE2I: UBC9_CHICK - Also known as UBC9, UBCE9. Experimental evidence at protein level: Swiss-Prot protein existence level 1. Accepts the ubiquitin-like proteins SUMO1, SUMO2 and SUMO3 from the UBLE1A-UBLE1B E1 complex and catalyzes their covalent attachment to other proteins with the help of an E3 ligase such as RANBP2 or CBX4. Essential for nuclear architecture and chromosome segregation. From Gallus gallus (Chicken).
   6324..6977    +  CDS            GST26_SCHJA: Experimental evidence at protein level: Swiss-Prot protein existence level 1. GST isoenzymes appear to play a central role in the parasite detoxification system. Other functions are also suspected including a role in increasing the solubility of haematin in the parasite gut. From Schistosoma japonicum (Blood fluke).
   6986..7035    +  CDS            SET1 (fragment): solubility-enhancement tag derived from T7 phage gene 10B
   7043..7       +  terminator     T7 terminator (across the origin): transcription terminator for bacteriophage T7 RNA polymerase
>Addgene plasmid #52264 | pSC-PreE2 | depositor full sequence | sequence record 80813 | pSC-PreE2 sequence 7083 bps
TTTTTTGCTGAAAGGAGGAACTATATCCGGATAACTACGTCAGGTGGCACTTTTCGGGGAAATGTGCGCG
GAACCCCTATTTGTTTATTTTTCTAAATACATTCAAATATGTATCCGCTCATGAGACAATAACCCTGATA
AATGCTTCAATAATATTGAAAAAGGAAGAGTATGAGTATTCAACATTTCCGTGTCGCCCTTATTCCCTTT
TTTGCGGCATTTTGCCTTCCTGTTTTTGCTCACCCAGAAACGCTGGTGAAAGTAAAAGATGCTGAAGATC
AGTTGGGTGCACGAGTGGGTTACATCGAACTGGATCTCAACAGCGGTAAGATCCTTGAGAGTTTTCGCCC
CGAAGAACGTTCTCCAATGATGAGCACTTTTAAAGTTCTGCTATGTGGCGCGGTATTATCCCGTGTTGAC
GCCGGGCAAGAGCAACTCGGTCGCCGCATACACTATTCTCAGAATGACTTGGTTGAGTACTCACCAGTCA
CAGAAAAGCATCTTACGGATGGCATGACAGTAAGAGAATTATGCAGTGCTGCCATAACCATGAGTGATAA
CACTGCGGCCAACTTACTTCTGACAACGATCGGAGGACCGAAGGAGCTAACCGCTTTTTTGCACAACATG
GGGGATCATGTAACTCGCCTTGATCGTTGGGAACCGGAGCTGAATGAAGCCATACCAAACGACGAGCGTG
ACACCACGATGCCTGTAGCAATGGCAACAACGTTGCGCAAACTATTAACTGGCGAACTACTTACTCTAGC
TTCCCGGCAACAATTAATAGACTGGATGGAGGCGGATAAAGTTGCAGGACCACTTCTGCGCTCGGCCCTT
CCGGCTGGCTGGTTTATTGCTGATAAATCTGGAGCCGGTGAGCGTGGGTCTCGCGGTATCATTGCAGCAC
TGGGGCCAGATGGTAAGCCCTCCCGTATCGTAGTTATCTACACGACGGGGAGTCAGGCAACTATGGATGA
ACGAAATAGACAGATCGCTGAGATAGGTGCCTCACTGATTAAGCATTGGTAACTGTCAGACCAAGTTTAC
TCATATATACTTTAGATTGATT
[38 nt withheld, positions 1073-1110]
A
[37 nt withheld, positions 1112-1148]
ATTTTGTTAAAATTCGCGTTAAATTTTTGTTAAATCAGCTCATTTTTTAACCAATAGGCCGAAATCGGCA
AAATCCCTTATAAATCAAAAGAATAGCCCGAGATAGGGT
[37 nt withheld, positions 1258-1294]
AAAGAACGTGGACTCCAACGTCAAAGG
[141 nt withheld, positions 1322-1462]
G
[125 nt withheld, positions 1464-1588]
AAAGGATCTAGGTGAAGATCCTTTTTGATAATCTCATGACCAAAATCCCTTAACGTGAGTTTTCGTTCCA
CTGAGCGTCAGACCCCGTAGAAAAGATCAAAGGATCTTCTTGAGATCCTTTTTTTCTGCGCGTAATCTGC
TGCTTGCAAACAAAAAAACCACCGCTACCAGCGGTGGTTTGTTTGCCGGATCAAGAGCTACCAACTCTTT
TTCCGAAGGTAACTGGCTTCAGCAGAGCGCAGATACCAAATACTGTCCTTCTAGTGTAGCCGTAGTTAGG
CCACCACTTCAAGAACTCTGTAGCACCGCCTACATACCTCGCTCTGCTAATCCTGTTACCAGTGGCTGCT
GCCAGTGGCGATAAGTCGTGTCTTACCGGGTTGGACTCAAGACGATAGTTACCGGATAAGGCGCAGCGGT
CGGGCTGAACGGGGGGTTCGTGCACACAGCCCAGCTTGGAGCGAACGACCTACACCGAACTGAGATACCT
ACAGCGTGAGCTATGAGAAAGCGCCACGCTTCCCGAAGGGAGAAAGGCGGACAGGTATCCGGTAAGCGGC
AGGGTCGGAACAGGAGAGCGCACGAGGGAGCTTCCAGGGGGAAACGCCTGGTATCTTTATAGTCCTGTCG
GGTTTCGCCACCTCTGACTTGAGCGTCGATTTTTGTGATGCTCGTCAGGGGGGCGGAGCCTATGGAAAAA
CGCCAGCAACGCGGCCTTTTTACGGTTCCTGGCCTTTTGCTGGCCTTTTGCTCACATGTTCTTTCCTGCG
TTATCCCCTGATTCTGTGGATAACCGTATTACCGCCTTTGAGTGAGCTGATACCGCTCGCCGCAGCCGAA
CGACCGAGCGCAGCGAGTCAGTGAGCGAGGAAGCTATGGTGCACTCTCAGTACAATCTGCTCTGATGCCG
CATAGTTAAGCCAGTATACACTCCGCTATCGCTACGTGACTGGGTCATGGCTGCGCCCCGACACCCGCCA
ACACCCGCTGACGCGCCCTGACGGGCTTGTCTGCTCCCGGCATCCGCTTACAGACAAGCTGTGACCGTCT
CCGGGAGCTGCATGTGTCAGAGGTTTTCACCGTCATCACCGAAACGCGCGAGGCAGCTGCGGTAAAGCTC
ATCAGCGTGGTCGTGCAGCGATTCACAGATGTCTGCCTGTTCATCCGCGTCCAGCTCGTTGAGTTTCTCC
AGAAGCGTTAATGTCTGGCTTCTGATAAAGCGGGCCATGTTAAGGGCGGTTTTTTCCTGTTTGGTCACTG
ATGCCTCCGTGTAAGGGGGATTTCTGTTCATGGGGGTAATGATACCGATGAAACGAGAGAGGATGCTCAC
GATACGGGTTACTGATGATGAACATGCCCGGTTACTGGAACGTTGTGAGGGTAAACAACTGGCGGTATGG
ATGCGGCGGGACCAGAGAAAAATCACTCAGGGTCAATGCCAGCCGAACGCCAGCAAGACGTAGCCCAGCG
CGTCGGCCGCCATGCCGGCGATAATGGCCTGCTTCTCGCCGAAACGTTTGGTGGCGGGACCAGTGACGAA
GGCTTGAGCGAGGGCGTGCAAGATTCCGAATACCGCAAGCGACAGGCCGATCATCGTCGCGCTCCAGCGA
AAGCGGTCCTCGCCGAAAATGACCCAGAGCGCTGCCGGCACCTGTCCTACGAGTTGCATGATAAAGAAGA
CAGTCATAAGTGCGGCGACGATAGTCATGCCCCGCGCCCACCGGAAGGAGCTGACTGGGTTGAAGGCTCT
CAAGGGCATCGGTCGAGATCCCGGTGCCTAATGAGTGAGCTAACTTACATTAATTGCGTTGCGCTCACTG
CCCGCTTTCCAGTCGGGAAACCTGTCGTGCCAGCTGCATTAATGAATCGGCCAACGCGCGGGGAGAGGCG
GTTTGCGTATTGGGCGCCAGGGTGGTTTTTCTTTTCACCAGTGAGACGGGCAACAGCTGATTGCCCTTCA
CCGCCTGGCCCTGAGAGAGTTGCAGCAAGCGGTCCACGCTGGTTTGCCCCAGCAGGCGAAAATCCTGTTT
GATGGTGGTTAACGGCGGGATATAACATGAGCTGTCTTCGGTATCGTCGTATCCCACTACCGAGATATCC
GCACCAACGCGCAGCCCGGACTCGGTAATGGCGCGCATTGCGCCCAGCGCCATCTGATCGTTGGCAACCA
GCATCGCAGTGGGAACGATGCCCTCATTCAGCATTTGCATGGTTTGTTGAAAACCGGACATGGCACTCCA
GTCGCCTTCCCGTTCCGCTATCGGCTGAATTTGATTGCGAGTGAGATATTTATGCCAGCCAGCCAGACGC
AGACGCGCCGAGACAGAACTTAATGGGCCCGCTAACAGCGCGATTTGCTGGTGACCCAATGCGACCAGAT
GCTCCACGCCCAGTCGCGTACCGTCTTCATGGGAGAAAATAATACTGTTGATGGGTGTCTGGTCAGAGAC
ATCAAGAAATAACGCCGGAACATTAGTGCAGGCAGCTTCCACAGCAATGGCATCCTGGTCATCCAGCGGA
TAGTTAATGATCAGCCCACTGACGCGTTGCGCGAGAAGATTGTGCACCGCCGCTTTACAGGCTTCGACGC
CGCTTCGTTCTACCATCGACACCACCACGCTGGCACCCAGTTGATCGGCGCGAGATTTAATCGCCGCGAC
AATTTGCGACGGCGCGTGCAGGGCCAGACTGGAGGTGGCAACGCCAATCAGCAACGACTGTTTGCCCGCC
AGTTGTTGTGCCACGCGGTTGGGAATGTAATTCAGCTCCGCCATCGCCGCTTCCACTTTTTCCCGCGTTT
TCGCAGAAACGTGGCTGGCCTGGTTCACCACGCGGGAAACGGTCTGATAAGAGACACCGGCATACTCTGC
GACATCGTATAACGTTACTGGTTTCACATTCACCACCCTGAATTGACTCTCTTCCGGGCGCTATCATGCC
ATACCGCGAAAGGTTTTGCGCCATTCGATGGTGTCCGGGATCTCGACGCTCTCCCTTATGCGACTCCTGC
ATTAGGAAGCAGCCCAGTAGTAGGTTGAGGCCGTTGAGCACCGCCGCCGCAAGGAATGGTGCATGCCGGC
ATGCCGCCCTTTCGTCTTCAAGAATTAATTCCCAATTCCCCAGGCATCAAATAAAACGAAAGGCTCAGTC
GAAAGACTGGGCCTTTCGTTTTATCTGTTGTTTGTCGGTGAACGCTCTCCTGAGTAGGACAAATCCGCCG
GGAGCGGATTTGAACGTTGCGAAGCAACGGCCCGGAGGGTGGCGGGCAGGACGCCCGCCATAAACTGCCA
GGAATTAATTCCCCAGGCATCAAATAAAACGAAAGGCTCAGTCGAAAGACTGGGCCTTTCGTTTTATCTG
TTGTTTGTCGGTGAACGCTCTCCTGAGTAGGACAAATCCGCCGGGAGCGGATTTGAACGTTGCGAAGCAA
CGGCCCGGAGGGTGGCGGGCAGGACGCCCGCCATAAACTGCCAGGAATTAATTCCCCAGGCATCAAATAA
AACGAAAGGCTCAGTCGAAAGACTGGGCCTTTCGTTTTATCTGTTGTTTGTCGGTGAACGCTCTCCTGAG
TAGGACAAATCCGCCGGGAGCGGATTTGAACGTTGCGAAGCAACGGCCCGGAGGGTGGCGGGCAGGACGC
CCGCCATAAACTGCCAGGAATTAATTCCCCAGGCATCAAATAAAACGAAAGGCTCAGTCGAAAGACTGGG
CCTTTCGTTTTATCTGTTGTTTGTCGGTGAACGCTCTCCTGAGTAGGACAAATCCGCCGGGAGCGGATTT
GAACGTTGCGAAGCAACGGCCCGGAGGGTGGCGGGCAGGACGCCCGCCATAAACTGCCAGGAATTAATTC
CCCAGGCATCAAATAAAACGAAAGGCTCAGTCGAAAGACTGGGCCTTTCGTTTTATCTGTTGTTTGTCGG
TGAACGCTCTCCTGAGTAGGACAAATCCGCCGGGAGCGGATTTGAACGTTGCGAAGCAACGGCCCGGAGG
GTGGCGGGCAGGACGCCCGCCATAAACTGCCAGGAATTGGGGATCGGAATTAATTCCCGGTTTAAACCGG
GGATCTCGATCCCGCGAAATTAATACGACTCACTATAGGGGAATTGTGAGCGGATAACAATTCCCCTCTA
GAAATAATTTTGTTTAACTTTAAGAAGGAGATATAACCATGGCTAGCTCGCGAGTCGACGGCGGCCGCGA
ATTCCTCGAGGTTCTGTTCCAGGGTCCAGGTGGCGGAAGCTTAGCATCCATGTCGGGGATCGCCCTCAGC
AGACTCGCCCAGGAGAGGAAAGCATGGAGGAAAGACCACCCATTTGGTTTCGTGGCTGTCCCAACAAAAA
ATCCCGATGGCACGATGAACCTCATGAACTGGGAGTGCGCCATTCCGGGAAAGAAAGGGACTCCGTGGGA
AGGAGGCTTGTTTAAACTACGGATGCTTTTCAAAGATGATTATCCATCTTCGCCACCAAAATGTAAATTC
GAACCACCATTATTTCACCCGAATGTGTACCCTTCGGGGACAGTGTGCCTGTCCATCTTAGAGGAGGACA
AGGACTGGAGGCCAGCCATCACAATCAAACAGATCCTATTAGGAATACAGGAACTTCTAAATGAACCAAA
TATCCAAGACCCAGCTCAAGCAGAGGCCTACACGATTTACTGCCAAAACAGAGTGGAGTACGAGAAAAGG
GTCCGAGCACAAGCCAAGAAGTTTGCGCCCTCATCAGGATCCGGAATGTCCCCTATACTAGGTTATTGGA
AAATTAAGGGCCTTGTGCAACCCACTCGACTTCTTTTGGAATATCTTGAAGAAAAATATGAAGAGCATTT
GTATGAGCGCGATGAAGGTGATAAATGGCGAAACAAAAAGTTTGAATTGGGTTTGGAGTTTCCCAATCTT
CCTTATTATATTGATGGTGATGTTAAATTAACACAGTCTATGGCCATCATACGTTATATAGCTGACAAGC
ACAACATGTTGGGTGGTTGTCCAAAAGAGCGTGCAGAGATTTCAATGCTTGAAGGAGCGGTTTTGGATAT
TAGATACGGTGTTTCGAGAATTGCATATAGTAAAGACTTTGAAACTCTCAAAGTTGATTTTCTTAGCAAG
CTACCTGAAATGCTGAAAATGTTCGAAGATCGTTTATGTCATAAAACATATTTAAATGGTGATCATGTAA
CCCATCCTGACTTCATGTTGTATGACGCTCTTGATGTTGTTTTATACATGGACCCAATGTGCCTGGATGC
GTTCCCAAAATTAGTTTGTTTTAAAAAACGTATTGAAGCTATCCCACAAATTGATAAGTACTTGAAATCC
AGCAAGTATATAGCATGGCCTTTGCAGGGCTGGCAAGCCACGTTTGGTGGTGGCGACCATCCTCCAAAAT
AGATCCGGCTGCTAACAAAGCCCGAAAGGAAGCTGAGTTGGCTGCTGCCACCGCTGAGCAATAACTAGCA
TAACCCCTTGGGGCCTCTAAACGGGTCTTGAGGGG
