>Addgene plasmid #52264 | pSC-PreE2 | addgene partial sequence | sequence record 86034 | T7 5'-TAATACGACTCACTATAGGG-3'
AATAATTTTGTTTAACTTTAAGAAGGAGATATAACCATGGCTAGCTCGCGAGTCGACGGCGGCCGCGAAT
TCCTCGAGGTTCTGTTCCAGGGTCCAGGTGGCGGAAGCTTAGCATCCATGTCGGGGATCGCCCTCAGCAG
ACTCGCCCAGGAGAGGAAAGCATGGAGGAAAGACCACCCATTTGGTTTCGTGGCTGTCCCAACAAAAAAT
CCCGATGGCACGATGAACCTCATGAACTGGGAGTGCGCCATTCCGGGAAAGAAAGGGACTCCGTGGGAAG
GAGGCTTGTTTAAACTACGGATGCTTTTCAAAGATGATTATCCATCTTCGCCACCAAAATGTAAATTCGA
ACCACCATTATTTCACCCGAATGTGTACCCTTCGGGGACAGTGTGCCTGTCCATCTTAGAGGAGGACAAG
GACTGGAGGCCAGCCATCACAATCAAACAGATCCTATTAGGAATACAGGAACTTCTAAATGAACCAAATA
TCCAAGACCCAGCTCAAGCAGAGGCCTACACGATTTACTGCCAAAACAGAGTGGAGTACGAGAAAAGGGT
CCGAGCACAAGCCAAGAAGTTTGCGCCCTCATCAGGATCCGGAATGTCCCCTATACTAGGTTATTGGAAA
ATTAAGGGCCTTGTGCAACCCACTCGACTTCTTTTGGAATATCTTGAAGAAAAATATGAAGAGCATTTGT
ATGAGCGCGATGAAGGTGATAAATGGCGAAACAAAAAGTTTGAATTGGGTTTGGAGTTTCCCAATCTTCC
TTATTATATTGATGGTGATGTTAAATTAACACAGTCTATGGCCATCATACGTTATATAGCTGACAAGCAC
AACATGTTGGGTGGTTGTCCAAAAGAGCGTGCAGAGATTTCAATGCTTGAAGGAGCGGTTTTGGATATTA
