>Addgene plasmid #52264 | pSC-PreE2 | addgene partial sequence | sequence record 86366 | GST-R 5'-AAAGAAGTCGAGTGGGTTGC-3'
AGGGGACATTCCGGATCCTGATGAGGGCGCAAACTTCTTGGCTTGTGCTCGGACCCTTTTCTCGTACTCC
ACTCTGTTTTGGCAGTAAATCGTGTAGGCCTCTGCTTGAGCTGGGTCTTGGATATTTGGTTCATTTAGAA
GTTCCTGTATTCCTAATAGGATCTGTTTGATTGTGATGGCTGGCCTCCAGTCCTTGTCCTCCTCTAAGAT
GGACAGGCACACTGTCCCCGAAGGGTACACATTCGGGTGAAATAATGGTGGTTCGAATTTACATTTTGGT
GGCGAAGATGGATAATCATCTTTGAAAAGCATCCGTAGTTTAAACAAGCCTCCTTCCCACGGAGTCCCTT
TCTTTCCCGGAATGGCGCACTCCCAGTTCATGAGGTTCATCGTGCCATCGGGATTTTTTGTTGGGACAGC
CACGAAACCAAATGGGTGGTCTTTCCTCCATGCTTTCCTCTCCTGGGCGAGTCTGCTGAGGGCGATCCCC
GACATGGATGCTAAGCTTCCGCCACCTGGACCCTGGAACAGAACCTCGAGGAATTCGCGGCCGCCGTCGA
CTCGCGAGCTAGCCATGGTTATATCTCCTTCTTAAAGTTAAACAAAATTATTTCTAGAGGGGAATTGTTA
TCCGCTCACAATTCCCCTATAGTGAGTCGTATTAATTTCGCGGGATCGAGATCCCCGGTTTAAACCGGGA
ATTAATTCCGATCCCCAATTCCTGGCAGTTTATGGCGGGCGTCCTGCCCGCCACCCTCCGGGCCGTTGCT
TCGCAACGTTCAAATCCGCTCCCGGCGGATTTGTCCTACTCAGGAGAGCGTTCACCGACAA
